>Addgene plasmid #153889 | pGBW-m4046226 | addgene full sequence | sequence record 300431 | Ginkgo NGS Result
GTATAGATTCTTTGTTGGTAAAATAGCGCTCTCGCGTTGCATTTCTGTTCTGTAAAAATGCAGCTCAGAT
TCTTTGTTTGAAAAATTAGCGCTCTCGCGTTGCATTTTTGTTTTACAAAAATGAAGCACAGATTCTTCGT
TGGTAAAATAGCGCTTTCGCGTTGCATTTCTGTTCTGTAAAAATGCAGCTCAGATTCTTTGTTTGAAAAA
TTAGCGCTCTCGCGTTGCATTTTTGTTCTACAAAATGAAGCACAGATGCTTCGTTACTCGGGTAATAACT
GATATAATTAAATTGAAGCTCTAATTTGTGAGTTTAGTATACATGCATTTACTTATAATACAGTTTTTTA
GTTTTGCTGGCCGCATCTTCTCAAATATGCTTCCCAGCCTGCTTTTCTGTAACGTTCACCCTCTACCTTA
GCATCCCTTCCCTTTGCAAATAGTCCTCTTCCAACAATAATAATGTCAGATCCTGTAGAAACCACATCAT
CCACGGTTCTATACTGTTGACCCAATGCATCTCCCTTGTCATCTAAACCCACACCGGGTGTCATAATCAA
CCAATCGTAACCTTCATCTCTTCCACCCATGTCTCTTTGAGCAATAAAGCCGATAACAAAATCTTTGTCG
CTCTTCGCAATGTCAACAGTACCCTTAGTATATTCTCCAGTAGATAGGGAGCCCTTGCATGACAATTCTG
CTAACATCAAAAGGCCTCTAGGTTCCTTTGTTACTTCTTCTGCCGCCTGCTTCAAACCGCTAACAATACC
TGGGCCCACCACACCGTGTGCATTCGTAATGTCTGCCCATTCTGCTATTCTGTATACACCCGCAGAGTAC
TGCAATTTGACTGTATTACCAATGTCAGCAAATTTTCTGTCCTCGAAGAGTAAAAAATTGTACTTGGCGG
ATAATGCCTTTAGCGGCTTAACTGTGCCCTCCATGGAAAAATCAGTCAAGATATCCACATGTGTTTTTAG
TAAACAAATTTTGGGACCTAATGCTTCAACTAACTCCAGTAATTCCTTGGTGGTACGAACATCCAATGAA
GCACACAAGTTTGTTTGCTTTTCGTGCATGATATTAAATAGCTTGGCAGCAACAGGACTAGGATGAGTAG
CAGCACGTTCCTTATATGTAGCTTTCGACATGATTTATCTTCGTTTCCTGCACGTTTTTGTTCTGTGCAG
TTGGGTTAAGAATACTGGGCAATTTCATGTTTCTTCAACACTACATATGCGTATATATACCAATCTAAGT
CTGTGCTCCTTCCTTCGTTCTTCCTTCTGTTCGGAGATTACCGAATCAAAAAAATTTCAAGGAAACCGTG
TACTGCAGTGCACTAGTGGTTCGGCGGCCGCTTTGTACAGAAAAAAAAGAAAAATTTGAAATATAAATAA
CGTTCTTAATACTAACATAACTATTAAAAAAAATAAATAGGGACCTAGACTTCAGGTTGTCTAACTCCTT
CCTTTTCGGTTAGAGCGGATGTGGGAGGAGGGCGTGAATGTAAGCGTGACATAACTAATTACATGATATC
GACAAAGGAAAAGGGGCCTGTTTATTTTTCAAACTGCGGATGGCTCCAAGAACCTCTCGGCACGAGAAGT
CTTGTAAAAGTGTTCCAGAGGTTATAAGTATCAAATTGTTTGTAAACCCACAAGCTAAAGCCAGCTGAGA
TCATCATGTTATAAGCATCGAGATACAATCTGTACTCATTAGCATGATGTCTACAGACAGCACCACCTAA
ATTGCAACGTGTTATACACGTAGCAGACTTTAGTGGTACATAATCTATATCTGACACTACTTGTTTTCCA
TGAGACTCACATGGACTGTCAGAGTAATAGAAAAATGGTAATTGTTTTAAATTAACAAAAGCACTTTTAT
CAAAAGCTGGTGTGTGGAATGCATGTTTATTTACATACAAACTGCCACCATCACAACCAGGCAAGTTAAG
GTTAGATAGCACTCTAGTGTCAAATCTACAAACAATGGAATTAGCAGGATATCTATCGACATTGCAATTC
CAAAATAGGCATACACCATCTGTGAATTTGTCAGAATGTGTGGCATAAGAATAGAATAATTCTTCTATTT
TATAAGCTTTGTCACTACAAGGCTGTGCATCATAGAACTTCCATTCTACATCAGCTTGAGGTACACACTT
AATAGCTTTAGGGTTACCAATGTCGTGAAGAACTGGGAATTTGTCTGCTAATAATGCAGCTTTAACAACC
ATGTGTTGAACCTTTCTACAAGCCGCATTAATCTTCAGTTCATCACCAATTATAGGATATTCAATAGTCC
AGTCAACACGCTTAACAAAGCACTCGTGGACAGCTAGACACCTAGTCATGATTGCATCACAACTAGCTAC
ATGTGCATTACCATGGACTTGACAATACAGATCATGGTTGCTTTGTAGGTTACCTGTAAAACCCCATTGT
TGAACATCAATCATAAACGGATTATAGACGTAATCAAATCCAATAGAATGATGCCAACAGGCATAAGTGT
CTGAAGCAGTGGAAAAGCATGTGGCACGTCTATCACATAGACAACAGGTGCGCTCAGGTCCTATTTTCAC
AAAATACTTCATAGATGTCAACTCAAAGCCATGTGCCCATAAGACAAATACGACTCTGTCAGAGAGATTT
TTAAGTGTGTCACTTAACATTTGTACAATCTTTATACGCACTACATTCCAAGGAAGTCCTTTGTACATAA
GTGGTATGAGGTGTTTAAATTGATCTCCAGGCGGTGGTTTAGCACTAACTCTGGAAAAATCTGTATTATT
AGGTGTATCAACATAACCTGTAGGTACAGCAACTAGGTTAACACCTGTAGAAAAACCTAGCTGTAAAGGT
AAATTGGTACCAACAGCTTCTCTAGTAGCATGACACCCCTCGACATCGAAGCCAATCCATGCACGTACAT
GTCTTATAGCTTCTTCGCGGGTGATAAACATGTTAGGGTAACCATTAACTTGATAATTCATTTTAAAACC
CATCATAGAGATGAGTCTTCTATAGGTCATGTCCTTAGGTATGCCAGGTATGTCAACACATAAACCTTCA
GTTTTGAATTTAGTGTCAACACTGAGGTGTGTAGGTGCCTGTGTAGGATGTAACCCAGTGATTACCTTAC
TACAATCTTTAAAGAGTCCTGTTACATTTTCCATTTTGTAATTAAAACTTAGATTAGATTGCTATGCTTT
CTTTCTAATGAGCAAGAAGTAAAAAAAGTTGTAATAGAACAAGAAAAATGAAACTGAAACTTGAGAAATT
GAAGACCGTTTATTAACTTAAATATCAATGGGAGGTCATCGAAAGAGAAAAAAATCAAAAAAAAAAATTT
TCAAGAAAAAGAAACGTGATAAAAATTTTTATTGCCTTTTTCGACGAAGAAAAAGAAACGAGGCGGTCTC
TTTTTTCTTTTCCAAACCTTTAGTACGGGTAATTAACGACACCCTAGAGGAAGAAAGAGGGGAAATTTAG
TATGCTGTGCTTGGGTGTTTTGAAGTGGTACGGCGATGCGCGGAGTCCGAGAAAATCTGGAAGAGTAAAA
AAGGAGTAGAAACATTTTGAAGCTATGGTGTGTGGGGCGGCCGCTCTAACTGACCATTTAAATCATACCT
GACCTCCATAGCAGAAAGTCAAAAGCCTCCGACCGGAGGCTTTTGACTTGATCGGCACGTAAGAGGTTCC
AACTTTCACCATAATGAAATAAGATCACTACCGGGCGTATTTTTTGAGTTATCGAGATTTTCAGGAGCTA
AGGAAGCTAAAATGAGTATTCAACATTTCCGTGTCGCCCTTATTCCCTTTTTTGCGGCATTTTGCCTTCC
TGTTTTTGCTCACCCAGAAACGCTGGTGAAAGTAAAAGATGCTGAAGATCAGTTGGGTGCACGAGTGGGT
TACATCGAACTGGATCTCAACAGCGGTAAGATCCTTGAGAGTTTACGCCCCGAAGAACGTTTTCCAATGA
TGAGCACTTTTAAAGTTCTGCTATGTGGCGCGGTATTATCCCGTATTGACGCCGGGCAAGAGCAACTCGG
TCGCCGCATACACTATTCTCAGAATGACTTGGTTGAGTACTCACCAGTCACAGAAAAGCATCTCACGGAT
GGCATGACAGTAAGAGAATTATGCAGTGCTGCCATAACCATGAGTGATAACACTGCGGCCAACTTACTTC
TGGCAACGATCGGAGGACCGAAGGAGCTAACCGCTTTTTTGCACAACATGGGGGATCATGTAACTCGCCT
TGATCGTTGGGAACCGGAGCTGAATGAAGCCATACCAAACGACGAGCGTGACACCACGATGCCTGTAGCA
ATGGCAACAACGTTGCGCAAACTATTAACTGGCGAACTACTTACTCTAGCTTCCCGGCAACAATTAATAG
ACTGGATGGAGGCGGATAAAGTTGCAGGATCACTTCTGCGCTCGGCCCTCCCGGCTGGCTGGTTTATTGC
TGATAAATCTGGAGCCGGTGAGCGTGGGTCTCGCGGTATCATTGCAGCACTGGGGCCAGATGGTAAGCCC
TCCCGCATCGTAGTTATCTACACGACGGGGAGTCAGGCAACTATGGATGAACGAAATAGACAGATCGCTG
AGATAGGTGCCTCACTGATTAAGCATTGGTAAGTGACCAAACAGGAAAAAACCGCCCTTAACATGGCCCG
CTTTATCAGAAGCCAGACATTAACGCTTCTGGAGAAACTCAACGAGCTGGACGCGGATGAACAGGCAGAC
ATCTGTGAATCGCTTCACGACCACGCTGATGAGCTTTACCGCAGCTGCCTCGCGCGTTTCGGTGATGACG
GTGAAAACCTCTGATGAGGGCCCAAATGTAATCACCTGGCTCACCTTCGGGTGGGCCTTTCTGCGTTGCT
GGCGTTTTTCCATAGGCTCCGCCCCCCTGACGAGCATCACAAAAATCGATGCTCAAGTCAGAGGTGGCGA
AACCCGACAGGACTATAAAGATACCAGGCGTTTACCCCTGGAAGCTCCCTCGTGCGCTCTCCTGTTCCGA
CCCTGCCGCTTACCGGATACCTGTCCGCCTTTCTCCCTTCGGGAAGCGTGGCGCTTTCTCATAGCTCACG
CTGTAGGTATCTCAGTTCGGTGTAGGTCGTTCGCTCCAAGCTGGGCTGTGTGCACGAACCCCCCGTTCAG
CCCGACCGCTGCGCCTTATCCGGTAACTATCGTCTTGAGTCCAACCCGGTAAGACACGACTTATCGCCAC
TGGCAGCAGCCACTGGTAACAGGATTAGCAGAGCGAGGTATGTAGGCGGTGCTACAGAGTTCTTGAAGTG
GTGGCCTAACTACGGCTACACTAGAAGAACAGTATTTGGTATCTGCGCTCTGCTGAAGCCAGTTACCTCG
GAAAAAGAGTTGGTAGCTCTTGATCCGGCAAACAAACCACCGCTGGTAGCGGTGGTTTTTTTGTTTGCAA
GCAGCAGATTACGCGCAGAAAAAAAGGATCTCAAGAAGATCCTTTGATTTTCTACCGAAGAAAGGCCCAC
CCGTGAAGGTGAGCCAGTGAGTTGATTGCAGTCCAGTTACGCTGGAGTCAAGCTTGTAACACGCGGCCGC
TCGGGAAGTTCCTATTCTCTAGCTAGAAAGTATAGGAACTTCAGAGCGCTTTTGAAAACCAAAAGCGCTC
TGATGACGCACTTTCAAAAAACCAAAAACGCACCGGACTGTAACGAGCTACTAAAATATTGCGAATACCG
CTTCCACAAACATTGCTCAAAAGTATCTCTTTGCTATATATCTCTGTGCTATATCCCTATATAACCTACC
CATCCACCTTTCGCTCCTTGAACTTGCATCTAAACTCGACCTCTACATTTTTTATGTTTATCTCTAGTAT
TACTCTTTAGACAAAAAAATTGTAGTAAGAACTATTCATAGAGTGAATCGAAAACAATACGAAAATGTAA
ACATTTCCTATACGTAGTATATAGAGACAAAATAGAAGAAACCGTTCATAATTTTCTGACCAATGAAGAA
TCATCAACGCTATCACTTTCTGTTCACAAAGTATGCGCAATCCACATCGGTATAGAATATAATCGGGGAT
GCCTTTATCTTGAAAAAATGCACCCGCAGCTTCGCTAGTAATCAGTAAACGCGGGAAGTGGAGTCAGGCT
TTTTTTATGGAAGAGAAAATAGACACCAAAGTAGCCTTCTTCTAACCTTAACGGACCTACAGTGCAAAAA
GTTATCAAGAGACTGCATTATAGAGCGCACAAAGGAGAAAAAAAGTAATCTAAGATGCTTTGTTAGAAAA
ATAGCGCTCTCGGGATGCATTTTTGTAGAACAAAAAAGAA
Features (pLannotate 1.2.2; 13 found; start..end, strand, type, name):
    348..1151    -  CDS            URA3: orotidine-5'-phosphate decarboxylase, required for uracil biosynthesis; S. cerevisiae URA3; yeast auxotrophic marker, counterselectable with 5-fluoroorotic acid (5-FOA)
   1152..1328    -  promoter       URA3 promoter (fragment): S. cerevisiae URA3
   1364..1536    -  terminator     CYC1 terminator (fragment): S. cerevisiae CYC1; transcription terminator for CYC1
   1607..3181    -  CDS            rep (fragment): R1AB_SARS2 - Experimental evidence at protein level: Swiss-Prot protein existence level 1. [2'-O-methyltransferase]: Methyltransferase that mediates mRNA cap 2'-O-ribose methylation to the 5'-cap structure of viral mRNAs. N7-methyl guanosine cap is a prerequisite for binding of nsp16. Therefore plays an essential role in viral mRNAs cap methylation which is essential to evade immune system. From Severe acute respiratory syndrome coronavirus 2 (2019-nCoV) (SARS-CoV-2).
   3198..3605    -  promoter       TEF1 promoter: S. cerevisiae TEF1; promoter for EF-1α
   3657..3688    +  terminator     tonB terminator: bidirectional E. coli tonB-P14 transcription terminator
   3689..3791    +  promoter       cat promoter: promoter of the E. coli cat gene encoding chloramphenicol acetyltransferase
   3792..4652    +  CDS            AmpR: β-lactamase; bla; confers resistance to ampicillin, carbenicillin, and related antibiotics
   4653..4844    +  CDS            rop: Rop protein, which maintains plasmids at low copy number; rop
   4868..4895    +  terminator     T7Te terminator: phage T7 early transcription terminator
   4907..5494    -  rep_origin     ori: high-copy-number ColE1/pMB1/pBR322/pUC origin of replication
   5516..5545    -  terminator     T3Te terminator: phage T3 early transcription terminator
   5623..265     +  rep_origin     2μ ori (across the origin): yeast 2μ plasmid origin of replication
