[The description below was written by a language model from this plasmid's Addgene catalogue record and pLannotate feature annotations shown in this document.]
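Description:
pGBW-m4046226 is an E. coli/yeast shuttle plasmid for expressing the SARS-CoV-2 3'-to-5' exonuclease in Saccharomyces cerevisiae. This protein is a mature cleavage product of the ORF1ab replicase polyprotein, commonly known as nsp14. In bacteria the plasmid replicates from a high-copy ColE1/pUC-type origin and is selected with ampicillin through a β-lactamase gene that the annotation places downstream of a cat promoter. A short rop annotation follows AmpR, although the catalogue lists the plasmid as high copy. The bacterial module is insulated by the tonB, T7Te and T3Te transcription terminators. In yeast, the 2μ origin supports multicopy episomal maintenance. URA3, under its own promoter, complements uracil auxotrophy and can be counterselected with 5-FOA.

The payload is a wild-type coding sequence of about 1.6 kb made by gene synthesis. It sits between the constitutive S. cerevisiae TEF1 promoter and a CYC1 terminator. The automated feature table labels this CDS only as a fragment of the SARS-CoV-2 replicase polyprotein. Its accompanying text about 2'-O-methyltransferase activity is generic polyprotein annotation and does not describe this insert. The catalogue records a C-terminal StrepII tag preceded by a thrombin cleavage site, supplied by the backbone. This allows Strep-Tactin affinity purification followed by tag removal, though these elements are not annotated separately in the feature table. The full sequence record is 6,340 nt, somewhat longer than the sum of the listed backbone and insert sizes. The construct is suited to constitutive production and purification of the viral exonuclease from yeast for biochemical or structural work.
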