Addgene plasmid #153889: pGBW-m4046226
Purpose: Yeast expression plasmid for SARS-CoV-2 3'-to-5' exonuclease
Depositing lab: Ginkgo Bioworks & Benjie Chen. Depositing organization: Ginkgo Bioworks.
Backbone
  Vector backbone: AmpR; 2u URA3
  Backbone size w/o insert (bp): 4078
  Vector type: Yeast Expression
  Selectable markers: URA3
Growth in bacteria
  Bacterial resistance: Ampicillin, 100 μg/mL
  Growth temperature: 37°C
  Growth strain: DH5alpha
  Copy number: High Copy
Gene/Insert
  Gene/Insert name: SARS-CoV-2 3'-to-5' exonuclease
  Species: Severe acute respiratory syndrome coronavirus 2
  Insert size (bp): 1574
  Mutation: wt
  Entrez Gene: ORF1ab (a.k.a. GU280_gp01)
  Promoter: pTEF1
  Tag / fusion protein: Cleavable thrombin;StrepII (C terminal on backbone)
  Cloning method: Unknown
Resource information
  A portion of this plasmid was derived from a plasmid made by: GinkgoBioworks
Depositor comments: NCBI reference sequence: YP_009725309.1. Created by gene synthesis with Not1 site.
How to cite: pGBW-m4046226 was a gift from Ginkgo Bioworks & Benjie Chen (Addgene plasmid # 153889 ; http://n2t.net/addgene:153889 ; RRID:Addgene_153889)
